>Addgene plasmid #205665 | LBAPEW | addgene full sequence | sequence record 409391 | Addgene NGS Result
GGAAGGGCTAATTCACTCCCAAAGAAGACAAGATATCCTTGATCTGTGGATCTACCACACACAAGGCTAC
TTCCCTGATTAGCAGAACTACACACCAGGGCCAGGGGTCAGATATCCACTGACCTTTGGATGGTGCTACA
AGCTAGTACCAGTTGAGCCAGATAAGGTAGAAGAGGCCAATAAAGGAGAGAACACCAGCTTGTTACACCC
TGTGAGCCTGCATGGGATGGATGACCCGGAGAGAGAAGTGTTAGAGTGGAGGTTTGACAGCCGCCTAGCA
TTTCATCACGTGGCCCGAGAGCTGCATCCGGAGTACTTCAAGAACTGCTGATATCGAGCTTGCTACAAGG
GACTTTCCGCTGGGGACTTTCCAGGGAGGCGTGGCCTGGGCGGGACTGGGGAGTGGCGAGCCCTCAGATC
CTGCATATAAGCAGCTGCTTTTTGCCTGTACTGGGTCTCTCTGGTTAGACCAGATCTGAGCCTGGGAGCT
CTCTGGCTAACTAGGGAACCCACTGCTTAAGCCTCAATAAAGCTTGCCTTGAGTGCTTCAAGTAGTGTGT
GCCCGTCTGTTGTGTGACTCTGGTAACTAGAGATCCCTCAGACCCTTTTAGTCAGTGTGGAAAATCTCTA
GCAGTGGCGCCCGAACAGGGACTTGAAAGCGAAAGGGAAACCAGAGGAGCTCTCTCGACGCAGGACTCGG
CTTGCTGAAGCGCGCACGGCAAGAGGCGAGGGGCGGCGACTGGTGAGTACGCCAAAAATTTTGACTAGCG
GAGGCTAGAAGGAGAGAGATGGGTGCGAGAGCGTCAGTATTAAGCGGGGGAGAATTAGATCGCGATGGGA
AAAAATTCGGTTAAGGCCAGGGGGAAAGAAAAAATATAAATTAAAACATATAGTATGGGCAAGCAGGGAG
CTAGAACGATTCGCAGTTAATCCTGGCCTGTTAGAAACATCAGAAGGCTGTAGACAAATACTGGGACAGC
TACAACCATCCCTTCAGACAGGATCAGAAGAACTTAGATCATTATATAATACAGTAGCAACCCTCTATTG
TGTGCATCAAAGGATAGAGATAAAAGACACCAAGGAAGCTTTAGACAAGATAGAGGAAGAGCAAAACAAA
AGTAAGACCACCGCACAGCAAGCGGCCGGCCGCTGATCTTCAGACCTGGAGGAGGAGATATGAGGGACAA
TTGGAGAAGTGAATTATATAAATATAAAGTAGTAAAAATTGAACCATTAGGAGTAGCACCCACCAAGGCA
AAGAGAAGAGTGGTGCAGAGAGAAAAAAGAGCAGTGGGAATAGGAGCTTTGTTCCTTGGGTTCTTGGGAG
CAGCAGGAAGCACTATGGGCGCAGCGTCAATGACGCTGACGGTACAGGCCAGACAATTATTGTCTGGTAT
AGTGCAGCAGCAGAACAATTTGCTGAGGGCTATTGAGGCGCAACAGCATCTGTTGCAACTCACAGTCTGG
GGCATCAAGCAGCTCCAGGCAAGAATCCTGGCTGTGGAAAGATACCTAAAGGATCAACAGCTCCTGGGGA
TTTGGGGTTGCTCTGGAAAACTCATTTGCACCACTGCTGTGCCTTGGAATGCTAGTTGGAGTAATAAATC
TCTGGAACAGATTTGGAATCACACGACCTGGATGGAGTGGGACAGAGAAATTAACAATTACACAAGCTTA
ATACACTCCTTAATTGAAGAATCGCAAAACCAGCAAGAAAAGAATGAACAAGAATTATTGGAATTAGATA
AATGGGCAAGTTTGTGGAATTGGTTTAACATAACAAATTGGCTGTGGTATATAAAATTATTCATAATGAT
AGTAGGAGGCTTGGTAGGTTTAAGAATAGTTTTTGCTGTACTTTCTATAGTGAATAGAGTTAGGCAGGGA
TATTCACCATTATCGTTTCAGACCCACCTCCCAACCCCGAGGGGACCCGACAGGCCCGAAGGAATAGAAG
AAGAAGGTGGAGAGAGAGACAGAGACAGATCCATTCGATTAGTGAACGGATCTCGACGGTATCGCCTTTA
AAAGAAAAGGGGGGATTGGGGGGTACAGTGCAGGGGAAAGAATAGTAGACATAATAGCAACAGACATACA
AACTAAAGAATTACAAAAACAAATTACAAAAATTCAAAATTTTCGGGTTTATTACAGGGACAGCAGAGAT
CCAGTTTATCGATAGTCGTTACATAACTTACGGTAAATGGCCCGCCTGGCTGACCGCCCAACGACCCCCG
CCCATTGACGTCAATAGTAACGCCAATAGGGACTTTCCATTGACGTCAATGGGTGGAGTATTTACGGTAA
ACTGCCCACTTGGCAGTACATCAAGTGTATCATATGCCAAGTACGCCCCCTATTGACGTCAATGACGGTA
AATGGCCCGCCTGGCATTGTGCCCAGTACATGACCTTATGGGACTTTCCTACTTGGCAGTACATCTACGT
ATTAGTCATCGCTATTACCATGGTCGAGGTGAGCCCCACGTTCTGCTTCACTCTCCCCATCTCCCCCCCC
TCCCCACCCCCAATTTTGTATTTATTTATTTTTTAATTATTTTGTGCAGCGATGGGGGCGGGGGGGGGGG
GGGGGCGCGCGCCAGGCGGGGCGGGGCGGGGCGAGGGGCGGGGCGGGGCGAGGCGGAGAGGTGCGGCGGC
AGCCAATCAGAGCGGCGCGCTCCGAAAGTTTCCTTTTATGGCGAGGCGGCGGCGGCGGCGGCCCTATAAA
AAGCGAAGCGCGCGGCGGGCGGGAGTCGCTGCGACGCTGCCTTCGCCCCGTGCCCCGCTCCGCCGCCGCC
TCGCGCCGCCCGCCCCGGCTCTGACTGACCGCGTTACTCCCACAGGTGAGCGGGCGGGACGGCCCTTCTC
CTCCGGGCTGTAATTAGCTGAGCAAGAGGTAAGGGTTTAAGGGATGGTTGGTTGGTGGGGTATTAATGTT
TAATTACCTGTTTTACAGGCCTGAAATCACTTGGTTTTAGGTTGGAGCGCTTCGACTAGGGATAACAGGG
TAATTGTTTGAATGAGGCTTCAGTACTTTACAGAATCGTTGCCTGCACATCTTGGAAACACTTGCTGGGA
TTACTTCGACTTCTTAACCCAACAGAAGGCTCGAGAAGGTATATTGCTGTTGACAGGATCCACATTAACA
ACTTTAAGTCCAGCAATTTGAGTTAAGGGTGTTGCTCTCAATGATTTCACTAATGGTTCAATTTTTAATT
TCTTTTCTTCTGGTTCAAAATTCAAGTTTCAAGTGAAAGTGTAATATGCACCCATTTCTTTCAATAAATC
TTCTAAATAGTCCACTAATGTTTTATTTTGTTTTTTACAAAATCAAGCAGCCTCTGCTATCAATATAGAA
CCTTGTATTCCATCTTTATCTCTAGCTGAGTCATCAATTACATATCCATAACTTTCTTCATAAGCAAAAA
CAAAATTTAATCCGTTATCTTCTTCTTTAGCAATTTCTCTACCCATTCATTTCAATCCAGTTAAAGTTTT
TACAATCTTAACTCCATATTTTTCCTGAGCGATTCTATCACCCAAATCACTTGTTACAAAACTTGAATAT
AGAGCCGGATTTTTTGGAATGCTATTTAAGCGTTTTAGATTTGATAATTTTCAATCAATTAAAATTGGTC
CTGTTTGATTTCCATCTAATCTTACAAAATGACCATCATGTTTTATTGCCATTCCAAATCTGTCAGCATC
TGGGTCATTCATAATAATAATATCTGCATCATGTTTAATACCATATTCAAGCGGTATTTTTCATGCAGGA
TCAAATTCTGGATTTGGATTTACAACATTTTTCAATGTTTCATCTTCAAATGCACGATCTTCACCCTCAA
TAACGTTATATCCTGATTCACGTAATCTTTTTGGGGTAAATTTAGTTCCTGTTCCATTAACTGCGCTAAA
AATAGGGCCCTGCCTCGGACTTCAAGGGGCTAGAATTCGAGCAATTATCTTGTTTACTAAAACTGAATAC
CTTGCTATCTCTTTGATACATTTTTACAAAGCTGAATTAAAATGGTATAAATTAAATCACTTTTTTCAAT
TCTACCGGGTAGGGGAGGCGCTTTTCCCAAGGCAGTCTGGAGCATGCGCTTTAGCAGCCCCGCTGGGCAC
TTGGCGCTACACAAGTGGCCTCTGGCCTCGCACACATTCCACATCCACCGGTAGGCGCCAACCGGCTCCG
TTCTTTGGTGGCCCCTTCGCGCCACCTTCTACTCCTCCCCTAGTCAGGAAGTTCCCCCCCGCCCCGCAGC
TCGCGTCGTGCAGGACGTGACAAATGGAAGTAGCACGTCTCACTAGTCTCGTGCAGATGGACAGCACCGC
TGAGCAATGGAAGCGGGTAGGCCTTTGGGGCAGCGGCCAATAGCAGCTTTGCTCCTTCGCTTTCTGGGCT
CAGAGGCTGGGAAGGGGTGGGTCCGGGGGCGGGCTCAGGGGCGGGCTCAGGGGCGGGGCGGGCGCCCGAA
GGTCCTCCGGAGGCCCGGCATTCTGCACGCTTCAAAAGCGCACGTCTGCCGCGCTGTTCTCCTCTTCCTC
ATCTCCGGGCCTTTCGACCTTTAATTAACCACCATGGATAGCACTGAGAACGTCATCAAGCCCTTCATGC
GCTTCAAGGTGCACATGGAGGGCTCCGTGAACGGCCACGAGTTCGAGATCGAGGGCGTGGGCGAGGGCAA
GCCCTACGAGGGCACCCAGACCGCCAAGCTGCAAGTGACCAAGGGCGGCCCCCTGCCCTTCGCCTGGGAC
ATCCTGTCCCCCCAGTTCTTCTACGGCTCCAAGGCGTACATCAAGCACCCCGCCGACATCCCCGACTACC
TCAAGCAGTCCTTCCCCGAGGGCTTCAAGTGGGAGCGCGTGATGAACTTCGAGGACGGCGGCGTGGTGAC
CGTGACCCAGGACTCATCCCTGCAAGACGGCACCCTCATCTACCACGTCAAGTTCATCGGCGTGAACTTC
CCCTCCGACGGCCCCGTAATGCAGAAGAAAACTCTTGGCTGGGAGCCCTCCACTGAGCGCAACTACCCCC
GCGACGGCGTGCTGAAGGGCGAGAACCACATGGCGCTGAAGCTGAAGGGCGGCGGCCACTACCTGTGTGA
GTTCAAGTCCATCTACATGGCTAAGAAGCCCGTGAAGCTGCCCGGCTACCACTACGTGGACTACAAGCTC
GACATCACCTCCCACAACGAGGACTACACCGTGGTGGAGCAGTACGAACGCGCCGAGGCCCGCCACCACC
TGTTCCAGTAGGTTTAAACATCAACCTCTGGATTACAAAATTTGTGAAAGATTGACTGGTATTCTTAACT
ATGTTGCTCCTTTTACGCTATGTGGATACGCTGCTTTAATGCCTTTGTATCATGCTATTGCTTCCCGTAT
GGCTTTCATTTTCTCCTCCTTGTATAAATCCTGGTTGCTGTCTCTTTATGAGGAGTTGTGGCCCGTTGTC
AGGCAACGTGGCGTGGTGTGCACTGTGTTTGCTGACGCAACCCCCACTGGTTGGGGCATTGCCACCACCT
GTCAGCTCCTTTCCGGGACTTTCGCTTTCCCCCTCCCTATTGCCACGGCGGAACTCATCGCCGCCTGCCT
TGCCCGCTGCTGGACAGGGGCTCGGCTGTTGGGCACTGACAATTCCGTGGTGTTGTCGGGGAAGCTGACG
TCCTTTCCATGGCTGCTCGCCTGTGTTGCCACCTGGATTCTGCGCGGGACGTCCTTCTGCTACGTCCCTT
CGGCCCTCAATCCAGCGGACCTTCCTTCCCGCGGCCTGCTGCCGGCTCTGCGGCCTCTTCCGCGTCTTCG
CCTTCGCCCTCAGACGAGTCGGATCTCCCTTTGGGCCGCCTCCCCGCCTGGCCTGCAGGGGTACCTTTAA
GACCAATGACTTACAAGGCAGCTGTAGATCTTAGCCACTTTTTAAAAGAAAAGAGGGGACTGGAAGGGCT
AATTCACTCCCAACGAAGACAAGATATCCTTGATCTGTGGATCTACCACACACAAGGCTACTTCCCTGAT
TAGCAGAACTACACACCAGGGCCAGGGGTCAGATATCCACTGACCTTTGGATGGTGCTACAAGCTAGTAC
CAGTTGAGCCAGATAAGGTAGAAGAGGCCAATAAAGGAGAGAACACCAGCTTGTTACACCCTGTGAGCCT
GCATGGGATGGATGACCCGGAGAGAGAAGTGTTAGAGTGGAGGTTTGACAGCCGCCTAGCATTTCATCAC
GTGGCCCGAGAGCTGCATCCGGAGTACTTCAAGAACTGCTGATATCGAGCTTGCTACAAGGGACTTTCCG
CTGGGGACTTTCCAGGGAGGCGTGGCCTGGGCGGGACTGGGGAGTGGCGAGCCCTCAGATCCTGCATATA
AGCAGCTGCTTTTTGCCTGTACTGGGTCTCTCTGGTTAGACCAGATCTGAGCCTGGGAGCTCTCTGGCTA
ACTAGGGAACCCACTGCTTAAGCCTCAATAAAGCTTGCCTTGAGTGCTTCAAGTAGTGTGTGCCCGTCTG
TTGTGTGACTCTGGTAACTAGAGATCCCTCAGACCCTTTTAGTCAGTGTGGAAAATCTCTAGCAGTAGTA
GTTCATGTCATCTTATTATTCAGTATTTATAACTTGCAAAGAAATGAATATCAGAGAGTGAGAGGCCTTG
ACATTGCTAGCGTTTTACCGTCGACCTCTAGCTAGAGCTTGGCGTAATCATGGTCATAGCTGTTTCCTGT
GTGAAATTGTTATCCGCTCACAATTCCACACAACATACGAGCCGGAAGCATAAAGTGTAAAGCCTGGGGT
GCCTAATGAGTGAGCTAACTCACATTAATTGCGTTGCGCTCACTGCCCGCTTTCCAGTCGGGAAACCTGT
CGTGCCAGCTGCATTAATGAATCGGCCAACGCGCGGGGAGAGGCGGTTTGCGTATTGGGCGCTCTTCCGC
TTCCTCGCTCACTGACTCGCTGCGCTCGGTCGTTCGGCTGCGGCGAGCGGTATCAGCTCACTCAAAGGCG
GTAATACGGTTATCCACAGAATCAGGGGATAACGCAGGAAAGAACATGTGAGCAAAAGGCCAGCAAAAGG
CCAGGAACCGTAAAAAGGCCGCGTTGCTGGCGTTTTTCCATAGGCTCCGCCCCCCTGACGAGCATCACAA
AAATCGACGCTCAAGTCAGAGGTGGCGAAACCCGACAGGACTATAAAGATACCAGGCGTTTCCCCCTGGA
AGCTCCCTCGTGCGCTCTCCTGTTCCGACCCTGCCGCTTACCGGATACCTGTCCGCCTTTCTCCCTTCGG
GAAGCGTGGCGCTTTCTCATAGCTCACGCTGTAGGTATCTCAGTTCGGTGTAGGTCGTTCGCTCCAAGCT
GGGCTGTGTGCACGAACCCCCCGTTCAGCCCGACCGCTGCGCCTTATCCGGTAACTATCGTCTTGAGTCC
AACCCGGTAAGACACGACTTATCGCCACTGGCAGCAGCCACTGGTAACAGGATTAGCAGAGCGAGGTATG
TAGGCGGTGCTACAGAGTTCTTGAAGTGGTGGCCTAACTACGGCTACACTAGAAGAACAGTATTTGGTAT
CTGCGCTCTGCTGAAGCCAGTTACCTTCGGAAAAAGAGTTGGTAGCTCTTGATCCGGCAAACAAACCACC
GCTGGTAGCGGTGGTTTTTTTGTTTGCAAGCAGCAGATTACGCGCAGAAAAAAAGGATCTCAAGAAGATC
CTTTGATCTTTTCTACGGGGTCTGACGCTCAGTGGAACGAAAACTCACGTTAAGGGATTTTGGTCATGAG
ATTATCAAAAAGGATCTTCACCTAGATCCTTTTAAATTAAAAATGAAGTTTTAAATCAATCTAAAGTATA
TATGAGTAAACTTGGTCTGACAGTTACCAATGCTTAATCAGTGAGGCACCTATCTCAGCGATCTGTCTAT
TTCGTTCATCCATAGTTGCCTGACTCCCCGTCGTGTAGATAACTACGATACGGGAGGGCTTACCATCTGG
CCCCAGTGCTGCAATGATACCGCGAGACCCACGCTCACCGGCTCCAGATTTATCAGCAATAAACCAGCCA
GCCGGAAGGGCCGAGCGCAGAAGTGGTCCTGCAACTTTATCCGCCTCCATCCAGTCTATTAATTGTTGCC
GGGAAGCTAGAGTAAGTAGTTCGCCAGTTAATAGTTTGCGCAACGTTGTTGCCATTGCTACAGGCATCGT
GGTGTCACGCTCGTCGTTTGGTATGGCTTCATTCAGCTCCGGTTCCCAACGATCAAGGCGAGTTACATGA
TCCCCCATGTTGTGCAAAAAAGCGGTTAGCTCCTTCGGTCCTCCGATCGTTGTCAGAAGTAAGTTGGCCG
CAGTGTTATCACTCATGGTTATGGCAGCACTGCATAATTCTCTTACTGTCATGCCATCCGTAAGATGCTT
TTCTGTGACTGGTGAGTACTCAACCAAGTCATTCTGAGAATAGTGTATGCGGCGACCGAGTTGCTCTTGC
CCGGCGTCAATACGGGATAATACCGCGCCACATAGCAGAACTTTAAAAGTGCTCATCATTGGAAAACGTT
CTTCGGGGCGAAAACTCTCAAGGATCTTACCGCTGTTGAGATCCAGTTCGATGTAACCCACTCGTGCACC
CAACTGATCTTCAGCATCTTTTACTTTCACCAGCGTTTCTGGGTGAGCAAAAACAGGAAGGCAAAATGCC
GCAAAAAAGGGAATAAGGGCGACACGGAAATGTTGAATACTCATACTCTTCCTTTTTCAATATTATTGAA
GCATTTATCAGGGTTATTGTCTCATGAGCGGATACATATTTGAATGTATTTAGAAAAATAAACAAATAGG
GGTTCCGCGCACATTTCCCCGAAAAGTGCCACCTGACGTCGACGGATCGGGAGATCAACTTGTTTATTGC
AGCTTATAATGGTTACAAATAAAGCAATAGCATCACAAATTTCACAAATAAAGCATTTTTTTCACTGCAT
TCTAGTTGTGGTTTGTCCAAACTCATCAATGTATCTTATCATGTCTGGATCAACTGGATAACTCAAGCTA
ACCAAAATCATCCCAAACTTCCCACCCCATACCCTATTACCACTGCCAATTACCTGTGGTTTCATTTACT
CTAAACCTGTGATTCCTCTGAATTATTTTCATTTTAAAGAAATTGTATTTGTTAAATATGTACTACAAAC
TTAGTAGTT
Features (pLannotate 1.2.2; 24 found; start..end, strand, type, name):
    376..633     +  LTR            5' LTR (truncated): truncated 5' long terminal repeat (LTR) from HIV-1
    680..805     +  misc_feature   HIV-1 Ψ: packaging signal of human immunodeficiency virus type 1
    789..1127    +  CDS            HIV-1 gag (fragment): gag protein from human immunodeficiency virus 1; gag
   1302..1535    +  misc_feature   RRE: The Rev response element (RRE) of HIV-1 allows for Rev-dependent mRNA export from the nucleus to the cytoplasm.
   1912..2012    +  CDS            Rev (fragment): human immunodeficiency virus 1 (HIV-1) Rev protein; rev; enhances nuclear export of unspliced and incompletely spliced viral mRNAs
   2027..2142    +  misc_feature   cPPT/CTS: central polypurine tract and central termination sequence of HIV-1 (lacking the first T)
   2187..2472    +  enhancer       CMV enhancer: human cytomegalovirus immediate early enhancer; contains an 18-bp deletion relative to the standard CMV enhancer
   2474..2751    +  promoter       chicken β-actin promoter: No description available
   2752..2950    +  intron         hybrid intron (fragment): hybrid between chicken β-actin (CBA) and minute virus of mice (MMV) introns (Gray et al., 2011)
   3930..4053    +  ncRNA          3' miR-30a: sequence downstream of the 71-nt precursor of the human miR-30a microRNA (Zeng et al., 2002) miRNA
   4067..4566    +  promoter       PGK promoter: mouse phosphoglycerate kinase 1 promoter
   4584..5258    +  CDS            E2-Crimson: E2-Crimson is a basic (constitutively fluorescent) far red fluorescent protein published in 2009, derived from Discosoma sp.. It is reported to be a rapidly-maturing tetramer with low acid sensitivity.
   5270..5857    +  misc_feature   WPRE: woodchuck hepatitis virus posttranscriptional regulatory element
   5871..6269    +  CDS            nef (fragment): NEF_HV1BR - Experimental evidence at protein level: Swiss-Prot protein existence level 1. Extracellular Nef protein targets CD4(+) T-lymphocytes for apoptosis by interacting with CXCR4 surface receptors (PubMed:14990729). From Human immunodeficiency virus type 1 group M subtype B (isolate BRU/LAI) (HIV-1).
   6317..6574    +  LTR            5' LTR (truncated): truncated 5' long terminal repeat (LTR) from HIV-1
   6727..6743    -  protein_bind   lac operator: The lac repressor binds to the lac operator to inhibit transcription in E. coli. This inhibition can be relieved by adding lactose or isopropyl-β-D-thiogalactopyranoside (IPTG). lac repressor encoded by lacI
   6751..6781    -  promoter       lac promoter: promoter for the E. coli lac operon
   6796..6817    -  protein_bind   CAP binding site: CAP binding activates transcription in the presence of cAMP. E. coli catabolite activator protein
   6830..6922    -  CDS            lacI (fragment): lac repressor; lacI; The lac repressor binds to the lac operator to inhibit transcription in E. coli. This inhibition can be relieved by adding lactose or isopropyl-β-D-thiogalactopyranoside (IPTG).
   7105..7693    -  rep_origin     ori: high-copy-number ColE1/pMB1/pBR322/pUC origin of replication
   7864..8724    -  CDS            AmpR: β-lactamase; bla; confers resistance to ampicillin, carbenicillin, and related antibiotics
   8725..8829    -  promoter       AmpR promoter: bla
   8877..9011    +  polyA_signal   SV40 poly(A) signal: SV40 polyadenylation signal
   9178..328     +  CDS            nef (fragment) (across the origin): NEF_HV1BR - Experimental evidence at protein level: Swiss-Prot protein existence level 1. Extracellular Nef protein targets CD4(+) T-lymphocytes for apoptosis by interacting with CXCR4 surface receptors (PubMed:14990729). From Human immunodeficiency virus type 1 group M subtype B (isolate BRU/LAI) (HIV-1).
