[The description below was written by a language model from this plasmid's Addgene catalogue record and pLannotate feature annotations shown in this document.]
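Description:
LBAPEW is an HIV-1-based lentiviral vector built on the pLVX-Puro backbone. It serves as an empty shRNAmir backbone for RNA interference and belongs to the miR-AB toolkit for multicolour-barcoded, multiplexed knockdown at the single-cell level. In bacteria it is propagated through a high-copy ColE1/pUC-type origin and selected with ampicillin via the β-lactamase gene. No puromycin resistance gene appears in the feature table, and a fluorescent reporter sits downstream of the PGK promoter, so transduced cells are evidently tracked by colour rather than by drug selection.

The viral portion comprises two HIV-1 LTRs, each flanked by nef-derived sequence. It also includes the Ψ packaging signal with a gag fragment, the RRE for Rev-dependent nuclear export of the genomic RNA, and the cPPT/CTS element. The gag, Rev and nef annotations are only fragments, so packaging functions would have to be supplied in trans.

Between the LTRs lie two expression units. The first is driven by the CBH promoter, which combines the CMV enhancer, the chicken β-actin promoter and a hybrid CBA/MVM intron. This drives the synthetic miR-AB cassette, a microRNA-style scaffold. Only its 3′ miR-30a flanking sequence is annotated, and roughly a kilobase between the intron and that flank is uncharacterised in the feature table. Hairpins placed in this Pol II-transcribed scaffold would be processed through the endogenous microRNA pathway into silencing RNAs. The second unit uses the mouse PGK promoter to express the far-red fluorescent protein E2-Crimson. This marks transduced cells and acts as the colour barcode that distinguishes this backbone from others in the toolkit. A WPRE follows to enhance transcript stability and expression.
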