Addgene plasmid #205665: LBAPEW
Purpose: shRNAmir backbone for RNA interference, with E2-Crimson reporter
Depositing lab: Dapeng Wang. Depositing organization: Shandong Medical and Pharmaceutical University. Publication: miR-AB, a miRNA-based shRNA viral toolkit for multicolor-barcoded multiplex RNAi at a single-cell level. Wang D, Xiu J, Zhao J, Luo J. EMBO Rep. 2022 Apr 5;23(4):e53691. doi: 10.15252/embr.202153691. Epub 2022 Feb 24. PubMed 35201651.
Backbone
  Vector backbone: pLVX-Puro
  Backbone manufacturer: Clontech
  Vector type: Lentiviral
Growth in bacteria
  Bacterial resistance: Ampicillin, 100 μg/mL
  Growth temperature: 37°C
  Growth strain: NEB Stable
  Copy number: High Copy
Gene/Insert
  Gene/Insert name: miR-AB
  Species: Synthetic
  Promoter: CBH
  Cloning method: Restriction Enzyme; 5′ cloning site BamHI (unknown if destroyed); 3′ cloning site ApaI (unknown if destroyed)
  Sequencing primers: 3′ PGK Reverse: GCCAGAGGCCACTTGTGTAG
Terms and licenses: Academic/Nonprofit Terms; Industry Terms: Not Available to Industry
How to cite: LBAPEW was a gift from Dapeng Wang (Addgene plasmid # 205665 ; http://n2t.net/addgene:205665 ; RRID:Addgene_205665)
